Addgene plasmid #77241: MAPKAPK3 gRNA (BRDN0001146065)
Purpose: 3rd generation lentiviral gRNA plasmid targeting human MAPKAPK3
Depositing lab: John Doench & David Root. Depositing organization: Broad Institute. Publication: Optimized sgRNA design to maximize activity and minimize off-target effects of CRISPR-Cas9. Doench JG, Fusi N, Sullender M, Hegde M, Vaimberg EW, Donovan KF, Smith I, Tothova Z, Wilen C, Orchard R, Virgin HW, Listgarten J, Root DE. Nat Biotechnol. 2016 Jan 18. doi: 10.1038/nbt.3437. PubMed 26780180.
Backbone
  Vector backbone: lentiGuide-Puro
  Backbone manufacturer: Zhang Lab (Addgene plasmid # 52963)
  Vector type: Mammalian Expression, Lentiviral, CRISPR
  Selectable markers: Puromycin
Growth in bacteria
  Bacterial resistance: Ampicillin, 100 μg/mL
  Growth temperature: 37°C
  Growth strain: DH5alpha
  Copy number: High Copy
Gene/Insert
  Gene/Insert name: MAPKAPK3 (alt names: MAPKAPK3; NM_001243925.1)
  gRNA/shRNA sequence: GTGTATGAGAACATGCACCA
  Species: H. sapiens (human)
  Entrez Gene: MAPKAPK3 (a.k.a. 3PK, MAPKAP-K3, MAPKAP3, MAPKAPK-3, MDPT3, MK-3)
  Promoter: hU6
  Cloning method: Unknown
  Sequencing primers: 5′ U6-F; 3′ pS2-R
Terms and licenses: Academic/Nonprofit Terms; Industry Terms: Not Available to Industry
Depositor comments: The gRNA was designed to target the following Genbank reference sequence(s): NM_001243925.1,NM_001243926.1,NM_004635.4. Note that this plasmid does NOT contain Cas9. It should be used in conjunction with lentiCas9-Blast (Addgene #52962) or otherwise with cell lines already expressing Cas9. Browse the full kinome gRNA library at http://www.addgene.org/pooled-library/broadgpp-human-kinome/ or visit http://www.broadinstitute.org/rnai/public/ for detailed protocols and information.
How to cite: MAPKAPK3 gRNA (BRDN0001146065) was a gift from John Doench & David Root (Addgene plasmid # 77241 ; http://n2t.net/addgene:77241 ; RRID:Addgene_77241)
