[The description below was written by a language model from this plasmid's Addgene catalogue record and pLannotate feature annotations shown in this document.]
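Description:
MAPKAPK3 gRNA (BRDN0001146065) is a third-generation lentiviral CRISPR guide plasmid built on the lentiGuide-Puro backbone. It expresses a single guide RNA against human MAPKAPK3, the gene for MAPK-activated protein kinase 3 (also known as MK-3 or 3PK). In bacteria the 8.3 kb plasmid replicates from a high-copy ColE1/pUC-type origin and is selected with ampicillin through the β-lactamase gene. An f1 origin, an SV40 origin and poly(A) signal, and lac, T3 and T7 promoter remnants are also annotated in the backbone.

The lentiviral transfer cassette begins with an RSV promoter fused to a truncated HIV-1 5' LTR, which makes genomic RNA production in packaging cells independent of Tat. It is followed by the Ψ packaging signal with a gag fragment and by the RRE for Rev-dependent nuclear export. It ends in a self-inactivating ΔU3 3' LTR. Within this unit, a human U6 RNA polymerase III promoter drives the targeting spacer joined to the Streptococcus pyogenes Cas9 gRNA scaffold. A cPPT/CTS element, which aids nuclear import of the proviral DNA, follows the scaffold. Downstream, the EF-1α core promoter with its intron A expresses puromycin N-acetyltransferase so that transduced mammalian cells can be selected, and a WPRE enhances transcript expression.

The guide was designed against three MAPKAPK3 reference transcripts and belongs to a human kinome gRNA collection. The plasmid does not encode Cas9, so it must be paired with a separate Cas9 lentiviral vector or used in cells that already express Cas9. It is typically used to knock out MAPKAPK3 in human cells.
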