Features (pLannotate 1.2.2; 29 found; start..end, strand, type, name):
     14..80      +  CDS            small t antigen (fragment): SV40 (simian virus 40) small t antigen
    106..317     +  promoter       EF-1α core promoter: core promoter for human elongation factor EF-1α
    318..1256    +  intron         EF-1α intron A: intron upstream of the start codon of human EF-1α
   1278..1877    +  CDS            PuroR (fragment): puromycin N-acetyltransferase; pac from Streptomyces; confers resistance to puromycin
   1893..2481    +  misc_feature   WPRE: woodchuck hepatitis virus posttranscriptional regulatory element
   2532..2551    +  misc_feature   cPPT/CTS (fragment): central polypurine tract and central termination sequence of HIV-1
   2553..2786    +  LTR            3' LTR (ΔU3): self-inactivating 3' long terminal repeat (LTR) from HIV-1
   2864..2985    +  polyA_signal   SV40 poly(A) signal: SV40 polyadenylation signal
   3025..3160    +  rep_origin     SV40 ori: SV40 origin of replication
   3181..3199    -  promoter       T7 promoter: promoter for bacteriophage T7 RNA polymerase
   3207..3362    +  CDS            lacZα (fragment): LacZα fragment of β-galactosidase; lacZ fragment
   3367..3795    +  rep_origin     f1 ori (sequence partly withheld): f1 bacteriophage origin of replication; arrow indicates direction of (+) strand synthesis
   3848..3952    +  promoter       AmpR promoter: bla
   3953..4813    +  CDS            AmpR: β-lactamase; bla; confers resistance to ampicillin, carbenicillin, and related antibiotics
   4984..5572    +  rep_origin     ori: high-copy-number ColE1/pMB1/pBR322/pUC origin of replication
   5755..5847    +  CDS            lacI (fragment): lac repressor; lacI; The lac repressor binds to the lac operator to inhibit transcription in E. coli. This inhibition can be relieved by adding lactose or isopropyl-β-D-thiogalactopyranoside (IPTG).
   5860..5881    +  protein_bind   CAP binding site: CAP binding activates transcription in the presence of cAMP. E. coli catabolite activator protein
   5896..5926    +  promoter       lac promoter: promoter for the E. coli lac operon
   5934..5950    +  protein_bind   lac operator: The lac repressor binds to the lac operator to inhibit transcription in E. coli. This inhibition can be relieved by adding lactose or isopropyl-β-D-thiogalactopyranoside (IPTG). lac repressor encoded by lacI
   5995..6013    +  promoter       T3 promoter: promoter for bacteriophage T3 RNA polymerase
   6041..6267    +  promoter       RSV promoter: Rous sarcoma virus enhancer/promoter
   6268..6448    +  LTR            5' LTR (truncated): truncated 5' long terminal repeat (LTR) from HIV-1
   6495..6620    +  misc_feature   HIV-1 Ψ: packaging signal of human immunodeficiency virus type 1
   6604..6967    +  CDS            HIV-1 gag (fragment): gag protein from human immunodeficiency virus 1; gag
   7113..7346    +  misc_feature   RRE: The Rev response element (RRE) of HIV-1 allows for Rev-dependent mRNA export from the nucleus to the cytoplasm.
   7723..7749    +  CDS            Rev (fragment): human immunodeficiency virus 1 (HIV-1) Rev protein; rev; enhances nuclear export of unspliced and incompletely spliced viral mRNAs
   7753..7993    +  promoter       U6 promoter: RNA polymerase III promoter for human U6 snRNA
   8023..8098    +  misc_RNA       gRNA scaffold: guide RNA scaffold for the Streptococcus pyogenes CRISPR/Cas9 system
   8154..8271    +  misc_feature   cPPT/CTS: central polypurine tract and central termination sequence of HIV-1
>Addgene plasmid #77241 | MAPKAPK3 gRNA (BRDN0001146065) | addgene full sequence | sequence record 187384 | Addgene Assembled Sequence
CCCGGGTGCAAAGATGGATAAAGTTTTAAACAGAGAGGAATCTTTGCAGCTAATGGACCTTCTAGGTCTT
GAAAGGAGTGGGAATTGGCTCCGGTGCCCGTCAGTGGGCAGAGCGCACATCGCCCACAGTCCCCGAGAAG
TTGGGGGGAGGGGTCGGCAATTGATCCGGTGCCTAGAGAAGGTGGCGCGGGGTAAACTGGGAAAGTGATG
TCGTGTACTGGCTCCGCCTTTTTCCCGAGGGTGGGGGAGAACCGTATATAAGTGCAGTAGTCGCCGTGAA
CGTTCTTTTTCGCAACGGGTTTGCCGCCAGAACACAGGTAAGTGCCGTGTGTGGTTCCCGCGGGCCTGGC
CTCTTTACGGGTTATGGCCCTTGCGTGCCTTGAATTACTTCCACCTGGCTGCAGTACGTGATTCTTGATC
CCGAGCTTCGGGTTGGAAGTGGGTGGGAGAGTTCGAGGCCTTGCGCTTAAGGAGCCCCTTCGCCTCGTGC
TTGAGTTGAGGCCTGGCCTGGGCGCTGGGGCCGCCGCGTGCGAATCTGGTGGCACCTTCGCGCCTGTCTC
GCTGCTTTCGATAAGTCTCTAGCCATTTAAAATTTTTGATGACCTGCTGCGACGCTTTTTTTCTGGCAAG
ATAGTCTTGTAAATGCGGGCCAAGATCTGCACACTGGTATTTCGGTTTTTGGGGCCGCGGGCGGCGACGG
GGCCCGTGCGTCCCAGCGCACATGTTCGGCGAGGCGGGGCCTGCGAGCGCGGCCACCGAGAATCGGACGG
GGGTAGTCTCAAGCTGGCCGGCCTGCTCTGGTGCCTGGCCTCGCGCCGCCGTGTATCGCCCCGCCCTGGG
CGGCAAGGCTGGCCCGGTCGGCACCAGTTGCGTGAGCGGAAAGATGGCCGCTTCCCGGCCCTGCTGCAGG
GAGCTCAAAATGGAGGACGCGGCGCTCGGGAGAGCGGGCGGGTGAGTCACCCACACAAAGGAAAAGGGCC
TTTCCGTCCTCAGCCGTCGCTTCATGTGACTCCACGGAGTACCGGGCGCCGTCCAGGCACCTCGATTAGT
TCTCGAGCTTTTGGAGTACGTCGTCTTTAGGTTGGGGGGAGGGGTTTTATGCGATGGAGTTTCCCCACAC
TGAGTGGGTGGAGACTGAAGTTAGGCCAGCTTGGCACTTGATGTAATTCTCCTTGGAATTTGCCCTTTTT
GAGTTTGGATCTTGGTTCATTCTCAAGCCTCAGACAGTGGTTCAAAGTTTTTTTCTTCCATTTCAGGTGT
CGTGACGTACGGCCACCATGACCGAGTACAAGCCCACGGTGCGCCTCGCCACCCGCGACGACGTCCCCAG
GGCCGTACGCACCCTCGCCGCCGCGTTCGCCGACTACCCCGCCACGCGCCACACCGTCGATCCGGACCGC
CACATCGAGCGGGTCACCGAGCTGCAAGAACTCTTCCTCACGCGCGTCGGGCTCGACATCGGCAAGGTGT
GGGTCGCGGACGACGGCGCCGCCGTGGCGGTCTGGACCACGCCGGAGAGCGTCGAAGCGGGGGCGGTGTT
CGCCGAGATCGGCCCGCGCATGGCCGAGTTGAGCGGTTCCCGGCTGGCCGCGCAGCAACAGATGGAAGGC
CTCCTGGCGCCGCACCGGCCCAAGGAGCCCGCGTGGTTCCTGGCCACCGTCGGAGTCTCGCCCGACCACC
AGGGCAAGGGTCTGGGCAGCGCCGTCGTGCTCCCCGGAGTGGAGGCGGCCGAGCGCGCCGGGGTGCCCGC
CTTCCTGGAGACCTCCGCGCCCCGCAACCTCCCCTTCTACGAGCGGCTCGGCTTCACCGTCACCGCCGAC
GTCGAGGTGCCCGAAGGACCGCGCACCTGGTGCATGACCCGCAAGCCCGGTGCCTGAACGCGTTAAGTCG
ACAATCAACCTCTGGATTACAAAATTTGTGAAAGATTGACTGGTATTCTTAACTATGTTGCTCCTTTTAC
GCTATGTGGATACGCTGCTTTAATGCCTTTGTATCATGCTATTGCTTCCCGTATGGCTTTCATTTTCTCC
TCCTTGTATAAATCCTGGTTGCTGTCTCTTTATGAGGAGTTGTGGCCCGTTGTCAGGCAACGTGGCGTGG
TGTGCACTGTGTTTGCTGACGCAACCCCCACTGGTTGGGGCATTGCCACCACCTGTCAGCTCCTTTCCGG
GACTTTCGCTTTCCCCCTCCCTATTGCCACGGCGGAACTCATCGCCGCCTGCCTTGCCCGCTGCTGGACA
GGGGCTCGGCTGTTGGGCACTGACAATTCCGTGGTGTTGTCGGGGAAATCATCGTCCTTTCCTTGGCTGC
TCGCCTGTGTTGCCACCTGGATTCTGCGCGGGACGTCCTTCTGCTACGTCCCTTCGGCCCTCAATCCAGC
GGACCTTCCTTCCCGCGGCCTGCTGCCGGCTCTGCGGCCTCTTCCGCGTCTTCGCCTTCGCCCTCAGACG
AGTCGGATCTCCCTTTGGGCCGCCTCCCCGCGTCGACTTTAAGACCAATGACTTACAAGGCAGCTGTAGA
TCTTAGCCACTTTTTAAAAGAAAAGGGGGGACTGGAAGGGCTAATTCACTCCCAACGAAGACAAGATCTG
CTTTTTGCTTGTACTGGGTCTCTCTGGTTAGACCAGATCTGAGCCTGGGAGCTCTCTGGCTAACTAGGGA
ACCCACTGCTTAAGCCTCAATAAAGCTTGCCTTGAGTGCTTCAAGTAGTGTGTGCCCGTCTGTTGTGTGA
CTCTGGTAACTAGAGATCCCTCAGACCCTTTTAGTCAGTGTGGAAAATCTCTAGCAGTACGTATAGTAGT
TCATGTCATCTTATTATTCAGTATTTATAACTTGCAAAGAAATGAATATCAGAGAGTGAGAGGAACTTGT
TTATTGCAGCTTATAATGGTTACAAATAAAGCAATAGCATCACAAATTTCACAAATAAAGCATTTTTTTC
ACTGCATTCTAGTTGTGGTTTGTCCAAACTCATCAATGTATCTTATCATGTCTGGCTCTAGCTATCCCGC
CCCTAACTCCGCCCATCCCGCCCCTAACTCCGCCCAGTTCCGCCCATTCTCCGCCCCATGGCTGACTAAT
TTTTTTTATTTATGCAGAGGCCGAGGCCGCCTCGGCCTCTGAGCTATTCCAGAAGTAGTGAGGAGGCTTT
TTTGGAGGCCTAGGGACGTACCCAATTCGCCCTATAGTGAGTCGTATTACGCGCGCTCACTGGCCGTCGT
TTTACAACGTCGTGACTGGGAAAACCCTGGCGTTACCCAACTTAATCGCCTTGCAGCACATCCCCCTTTC
GCCAGCTGGCGTAATAGCGAAGAGGCCCGCACCGATCGCCCTTCCCAACAGTTGCGCAGCCTGAATGGCG
AATGGG
[124 nt withheld, positions 3367-3490]
C
[91 nt withheld, positions 3492-3582]
A
[49 nt withheld, positions 3584-3632]
CCTTTGACGTTGGAGTCCACGTTCTTT
[37 nt withheld, positions 3660-3696]
ACCCTATCTCGGTCTATTCTTTTGATTTATAAGGGATTTTGCCGATTTCGGCCTATTGGTTAAAAAATGA
GCTGATTTAACAAAAATTTAACGCGAATTTTAACAAAATATTAACGCTTACAATTTAGGTGGCACTTTTC
GGGGAAATGTGCGCGGAACCCCTATTTGTTTATTTTTCTAAATACATTCAAATATGTATCCGCTCATGAG
ACAATAACCCTGATAAATGCTTCAATAATATTGAAAAAGGAAGAGTATGAGTATTCAACATTTCCGTGTC
GCCCTTATTCCCTTTTTTGCGGCATTTTGCCTTCCTGTTTTTGCTCACCCAGAAACGCTGGTGAAAGTAA
AAGATGCTGAAGATCAGTTGGGTGCACGAGTGGGTTACATCGAACTGGATCTCAACAGCGGTAAGATCCT
TGAGAGTTTTCGCCCCGAAGAACGTTTTCCAATGATGAGCACTTTTAAAGTTCTGCTATGTGGCGCGGTA
TTATCCCGTATTGACGCCGGGCAAGAGCAACTCGGTCGCCGCATACACTATTCTCAGAATGACTTGGTTG
AGTACTCACCAGTCACAGAAAAGCATCTTACGGATGGCATGACAGTAAGAGAATTATGCAGTGCTGCCAT
AACCATGAGTGATAACACTGCGGCCAACTTACTTCTGACAACGATCGGAGGACCGAAGGAGCTAACCGCT
TTTTTGCACAACATGGGGGATCATGTAACTCGCCTTGATCGTTGGGAACCGGAGCTGAATGAAGCCATAC
CAAACGACGAGCGTGACACCACGATGCCTGTAGCAATGGCAACAACGTTGCGCAAACTATTAACTGGCGA
ACTACTTACTCTAGCTTCCCGGCAACAATTAATAGACTGGATGGAGGCGGATAAAGTTGCAGGACCACTT
CTGCGCTCGGCCCTTCCGGCTGGCTGGTTTATTGCTGATAAATCTGGAGCCGGTGAGCGTGGGTCTCGCG
GTATCATTGCAGCACTGGGGCCAGATGGTAAGCCCTCCCGTATCGTAGTTATCTACACGACGGGGAGTCA
GGCAACTATGGATGAACGAAATAGACAGATCGCTGAGATAGGTGCCTCACTGATTAAGCATTGGTAACTG
TCAGACCAAGTTTACTCATATATACTTTAGATTGATTTAAAACTTCATTTTTAATTTAAAAGGATCTAGG
TGAAGATCCTTTTTGATAATCTCATGACCAAAATCCCTTAACGTGAGTTTTCGTTCCACTGAGCGTCAGA
CCCCGTAGAAAAGATCAAAGGATCTTCTTGAGATCCTTTTTTTCTGCGCGTAATCTGCTGCTTGCAAACA
AAAAAACCACCGCTACCAGCGGTGGTTTGTTTGCCGGATCAAGAGCTACCAACTCTTTTTCCGAAGGTAA
CTGGCTTCAGCAGAGCGCAGATACCAAATACTGTTCTTCTAGTGTAGCCGTAGTTAGGCCACCACTTCAA
GAACTCTGTAGCACCGCCTACATACCTCGCTCTGCTAATCCTGTTACCAGTGGCTGCTGCCAGTGGCGAT
AAGTCGTGTCTTACCGGGTTGGACTCAAGACGATAGTTACCGGATAAGGCGCAGCGGTCGGGCTGAACGG
GGGGTTCGTGCACACAGCCCAGCTTGGAGCGAACGACCTACACCGAACTGAGATACCTACAGCGTGAGCT
ATGAGAAAGCGCCACGCTTCCCGAAGGGAGAAAGGCGGACAGGTATCCGGTAAGCGGCAGGGTCGGAACA
GGAGAGCGCACGAGGGAGCTTCCAGGGGGAAACGCCTGGTATCTTTATAGTCCTGTCGGGTTTCGCCACC
TCTGACTTGAGCGTCGATTTTTGTGATGCTCGTCAGGGGGGCGGAGCCTATGGAAAAACGCCAGCAACGC
GGCCTTTTTACGGTTCCTGGCCTTTTGCTGGCCTTTTGCTCACATGTTCTTTCCTGCGTTATCCCCTGAT
TCTGTGGATAACCGTATTACCGCCTTTGAGTGAGCTGATACCGCTCGCCGCAGCCGAACGACCGAGCGCA
GCGAGTCAGTGAGCGAGGAAGCGGAAGAGCGCCCAATACGCAAACCGCCTCTCCCCGCGCGTTGGCCGAT
TCATTAATGCAGCTGGCACGACAGGTTTCCCGACTGGAAAGCGGGCAGTGAGCGCAACGCAATTAATGTG
AGTTAGCTCACTCATTAGGCACCCCAGGCTTTACACTTTATGCTTCCGGCTCGTATGTTGTGTGGAATTG
TGAGCGGATAACAATTTCACACAGGAAACAGCTATGACCATGATTACGCCAAGCGCGCAATTAACCCTCA
CTAAAGGGAACAAAAGCTGGAGCTGCAAGCTTAATGTAGTCTTATGCAATACTCTTGTAGTCTTGCAACA
TGGTAACGATGAGTTAGCAACATGCCTTACAAGGAGAGAAAAAGCACCGTGCATGCCGATTGGTGGAAGT
AAGGTGGTACGATCGTGCCTTATTAGGAAGGCAACAGACGGGTCTGACATGGATTGGACGAACCACTGAA
TTGCCGCATTGCAGAGATATTGTATTTAAGTGCCTAGCTCGATACATAAACGGGTCTCTCTGGTTAGACC
AGATCTGAGCCTGGGAGCTCTCTGGCTAACTAGGGAACCCACTGCTTAAGCCTCAATAAAGCTTGCCTTG
AGTGCTTCAAGTAGTGTGTGCCCGTCTGTTGTGTGACTCTGGTAACTAGAGATCCCTCAGACCCTTTTAG
TCAGTGTGGAAAATCTCTAGCAGTGGCGCCCGAACAGGGACTTGAAAGCGAAAGGGAAACCAGAGGAGCT
CTCTCGACGCAGGACTCGGCTTGCTGAAGCGCGCACGGCAAGAGGCGAGGGGCGGCGACTGGTGAGTACG
CCAAAAATTTTGACTAGCGGAGGCTAGAAGGAGAGAGATGGGTGCGAGAGCGTCAGTATTAAGCGGGGGA
GAATTAGATCGCGATGGGAAAAAATTCGGTTAAGGCCAGGGGGAAAGAAAAAATATAAATTAAAACATAT
AGTATGGGCAAGCAGGGAGCTAGAACGATTCGCAGTTAATCCTGGCCTGTTAGAAACATCAGAAGGCTGT
AGACAAATACTGGGACAGCTACAACCATCCCTTCAGACAGGATCAGAAGAACTTAGATCATTATATAATA
CAGTAGCAACCCTCTATTGTGTGCATCAAAGGATAGAGATAAAAGACACCAAGGAAGCTTTAGACAAGAT
AGAGGAAGAGCAAAACAAAAGTAAGACCACCGCACAGCAAGCGGCCGCTGATCTTCAGACCTGGAGGAGG
AGATATGAGGGACAATTGGAGAAGTGAATTATATAAATATAAAGTAGTAAAAATTGAACCATTAGGAGTA
GCACCCACCAAGGCAAAGAGAAGAGTGGTGCAGAGAGAAAAAAGAGCAGTGGGAATAGGAGCTTTGTTCC
TTGGGTTCTTGGGAGCAGCAGGAAGCACTATGGGCGCAGCGTCAATGACGCTGACGGTACAGGCCAGACA
ATTATTGTCTGGTATAGTGCAGCAGCAGAACAATTTGCTGAGGGCTATTGAGGCGCAACAGCATCTGTTG
CAACTCACAGTCTGGGGCATCAAGCAGCTCCAGGCAAGAATCCTGGCTGTGGAAAGATACCTAAAGGATC
AACAGCTCCTGGGGATTTGGGGTTGCTCTGGAAAACTCATTTGCACCACTGCTGTGCCTTGGAATGCTAG
TTGGAGTAATAAATCTCTGGAACAGATTTGGAATCACACGACCTGGATGGAGTGGGACAGAGAAATTAAC
AATTACACAAGCTTAATACACTCCTTAATTGAAGAATCGCAAAACCAGCAAGAAAAGAATGAACAAGAAT
TATTGGAATTAGATAAATGGGCAAGTTTGTGGAATTGGTTTAACATAACAAATTGGCTGTGGTATATAAA
ATTATTCATAATGATAGTAGGAGGCTTGGTAGGTTTAAGAATAGTTTTTGCTGTACTTTCTATAGTGAAT
AGAGTTAGGCAGGGATATTCACCATTATCGTTTCAGACCCACCTCCCAACCCCGAGGGGACCCAGAGAGG
GCCTATTTCCCATGATTCCTTCATATTTGCATATACGATACAAGGCTGTTAGAGAGATAATTAGAATTAA
TTTGACTGTAAACACAAAGATATTAGTACAAAATACGTGACGTAGAAAGTAATAATTTCTTGGGTAGTTT
GCAGTTTTAAAATTATGTTTTAAAATGGACTATCATATGCTTACCGTAACTTGAAAGTATTTCGATTTCT
TGGCTTTATATATCTTGTGGAAAGGACGAAACACCGGTGTATGAGAACATGCACCAGTTTTAGAGCTAGA
AATAGCAAGTTAAAATAAGGCTAGTCCGTTATCAACTTGAAAAAGTGGCACCGAGTCGGTGCTTTTTTAA
GCTTGGCGTAACTAGATCTTGAGACAAATGGCAGTATTCATCCACAATTTTAAAAGAAAAGGGGGGATTG
GGGGGTACAGTGCAGGGGAAAGAATAGTAGACATAATAGCAACAGACATACAAACTAAAGAATTACAAAA
ACAAATTACAAAAATTCAAAATTTTCGGGTTTATTACAGGGACAGCAGAGATCCACTTTGGCGCCGGCTC
GAGGGGG
