>Addgene plasmid #77241 | MAPKAPK3 gRNA (BRDN0001146065) | depositor partial sequence | sequence record 144701 | Target Sequence
GTGTATGAGAACATGCACCA
