>Addgene plasmid #77241 | MAPKAPK3 gRNA (BRDN0001146065) | addgene partial sequence | sequence record 187383 | hU6-F
AGAAAGTAATAATTTCTTGGGTAGTTTGCAGTTTTAAAATTATGTTTTAAAATGGACTATCATATGCTTA
CCGTAACTTGAAAGTATTTCGATTTCTTGGCTTTATATATCTTGTGGAAAGGACGAAACACCGGTGTATG
AGAACATGCACCAGTTTTAGAGCTAGAAATAGCAAGTTAAAATAAGGCTAGTCCGTTATCAACTTGAAAA
AGTGGCACCGAGTCGGTGCTTTTTTAAGCTTGGCGTAACTAGATCTTGAGACAAATGGCAGTATTCATCC
ACAATTTTAAAAGAAAAGGGGGGATTGGGGGGTACAGTGCAGGGGAAAGAATAGTAGACATAATAGCAAC
AGACATACAAACTAAAGAATTACAAAAACAAATTACAAAAATTCAAAATTTTCGGGTTTATTACAGGGAC
AGCAGAGATCCACTTTGGCGCCGGCTCGAGGGGGCCCGGGTGCAAAGATGGATAAAGTTTTAAACAGAGA
GGAATCTTTGCAGCTAATGGACCTTCTAGGTCTTGAAAGGAGTGGGAATTGGCTCCGGTGCCCGTCAGTG
GGCAGAGCGC
